Addgene plasmid #182731: p35S-hKO1
Purpose: Transient expression of humanized KO1 in plant cell
Depositing lab: Yutaka Kodama. Depositing organization: Utsunomiya University. Publication: A novel orange-colored bimolecular fluorescence complementation (BiFC) assay using monomeric Kusabira-Orange protein. Fujii Y, Yoshimura A, Kodama Y. Biotechniques. 2018 Apr;64(4):153-161. doi: 10.2144/btn-2017-0121. PubMed 29661017.
Backbone
  Vector backbone: pBRN169-MXMT
  Vector type: Plant Expression
Growth in bacteria
  Bacterial resistance: Ampicillin, 100 μg/mL
  Growth temperature: 37°C
  Growth strain: DH5alpha
  Copy number: Unknown
Gene/Insert
  Gene/Insert name: hKO1 (alt name: humanized Kusabira-Orange1)
  Promoter: CaMV 35S promoter
  Cloning method: Gateway Cloning
  Sequencing primers: 5′ GACTCTAGAGGATCCATGGTGAGCGTGATC; 3′ AGCCGGGCGGCCGCTTTAGCAGTGGGCCAC
Terms and licenses: Academic/Nonprofit Terms; Industry Terms: Not Available to Industry
How to cite: p35S-hKO1 was a gift from Yutaka Kodama (Addgene plasmid # 182731 ; http://n2t.net/addgene:182731 ; RRID:Addgene_182731)
