[The description below was written by a language model from this plasmid's Addgene catalogue record and pLannotate feature annotations shown in this document.]
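Description:
p35S-hKO1 is a small (about 4.1 kb) plant expression plasmid built on the pBRN169-MXMT backbone and intended for transient expression of a fluorescent protein in plant cells. It is not annotated with T-DNA borders or any plant selectable marker, which fits direct-delivery transient assays rather than stable transformation, although the record does not specify a delivery method. In E. coli it is maintained through a high-copy ColE1/pUC-type origin and selected with ampicillin via the bla (AmpR) gene and its own promoter. The remaining bacterial annotations (fragments of lacI, lacZα, rop and bom, the lac promoter/operator and CAP site, a short tet promoter fragment and a piece of the pUC multiple cloning site) are leftovers of the pUC/pBR322-derived cloning backbone and play no role in the plant cassette.

The payload is a single expression unit on the reverse strand. The strong constitutive CaMV 35S promoter drives transcription, followed by the tobacco mosaic virus Ω leader, a 5' untranslated sequence that enhances translation. Next comes the coding sequence for humanized Kusabira-Orange 1 (hKO1), an orange fluorescent protein with mammalian-optimised codons, and the nopaline synthase (NOS) terminator supplies the polyadenylation signal. The annotation tool labels the hKO match as a fragment, so it may not cover the full reference sequence. The catalogue lists Gateway cloning as the method, though no att sites are annotated. The associated publication describes an orange bimolecular fluorescence complementation assay based on monomeric Kusabira-Orange, so this plasmid probably serves there as an intact fluorescent protein for reference or comparison. The record itself states only its use for transient hKO1 expression.
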