Features (pLannotate 1.2.2; 17 found; start..end, strand, type, name):
    495..587     +  CDS            lacI (fragment): lac repressor; lacI; The lac repressor binds to the lac operator to inhibit transcription in E. coli. This inhibition can be relieved by adding lactose or isopropyl-β-D-thiogalactopyranoside (IPTG).
    600..621     +  protein_bind   CAP binding site: CAP binding activates transcription in the presence of cAMP. E. coli catabolite activator protein
    636..666     +  promoter       lac promoter: promoter for the E. coli lac operon
    674..690     +  protein_bind   lac operator: The lac repressor binds to the lac operator to inhibit transcription in E. coli. This inhibition can be relieved by adding lactose or isopropyl-β-D-thiogalactopyranoside (IPTG). lac repressor encoded by lacI
    735..751     +  promoter       tet promoter (fragment): E. coli promoter for tetracycline efflux protein gene
    752..1004    -  terminator     NOS terminator: nopaline synthase terminator and poly(A) signal
   1025..1679    -  CDS            hKO (fragment): humanized Kusabira-Orange fluorescent protein mammalian codon-optimized
   1680..1697    +  misc_feature   MCS (fragment): pUC18/19 multiple cloning site
   1699..1754    -  misc_feature   TMV Ω: translational enhancer from the tobacco mosaic virus 5'-leader sequence (Gallie et al., 1988)
   1774..2119    -  promoter       CaMV 35S promoter: strong constitutive promoter from cauliflower mosaic virus
   1776..1822    -  promoter       minimal CaMV 35S promoter: minimal 35S promoter from cauliflower mosaic virus
   2178..2332    +  CDS            lacZα (fragment): LacZα fragment of β-galactosidase; lacZ fragment
   2338..2437    -  misc_feature   bom (fragment): basis of mobility region from pBR322
   2539..2574    -  CDS            rop (fragment): Rop protein, which maintains plasmids at low copy number; rop
   2669..2773    +  promoter       AmpR promoter: bla
   2774..3634    +  CDS            AmpR: β-lactamase; bla; confers resistance to ampicillin, carbenicillin, and related antibiotics
   3805..312     +  rep_origin     ori (across the origin): high-copy-number ColE1/pMB1/pBR322/pUC origin of replication
>Addgene plasmid #182731 | p35S-hKO1 | addgene full sequence | sequence record 361365 | Addgene NGS Result
TCAAGACGATAGTTACCGGATAAGGCGCAGCGGTCGGGCTGAACGGGGGGTTCGTGCACACAGCCCAGCT
TGGAGCGAACGACCTACACCGAACTGAGATACCTACAGCGTGAGCTATGAGAAAGCGCCACGCTTCCCGA
AGGGAGAAAGGCGGACAGGTATCCGGTAAGCGGCAGGGTCGGAACAGGAGAGCGCACGAGGGAGCTTCCA
GGGGGAAACGCCTGGTATCTTTATAGTCCTGTCGGGTTTCGCCACCTCTGACTTGAGCGTCGATTTTTGT
GATGCTCGTCAGGGGGGCGGAGCCTATGGAAAAACGCCAGCAACGCGGCCTTTTTACGGTTCCTGGCCTT
TTGCTGGCCTTTTGCTCACATGTTCTTTCCTGCGTTATCCCCTGATTCTGTGGATAACCGTATTACCGCC
TTTGAGTGAGCTGATACCGCTCGCCGCAGCCGAACGACCGAGCGCAGCGAGTCAGTGAGCGAGGAAGCGG
AAGAGCGCCCAATACGCAAACCGCCTCTCCCCGCGCGTTGGCCGATTCATTAATGCAGCTGGCACGACAG
GTTTCCCGACTGGAAAGCGGGCAGTGAGCGCAACGCAATTAATGTGAGTTAGCTCACTCATTAGGCACCC
CAGGCTTTACACTTTATGCTTCCGGCTCGTATGTTGTGTGGAATTGTGAGCGGATAACAATTTCACACAG
GAAACAGCTATGACATGATTACGAATTCTCATGTTTGACAGCTTATCATCGGATCTAGTAACATAGATGA
CACCGCGCGCGATAATTTATCCTAGTTTGCGCGCTATATTTTGTTTTCTATCGCGTATTAAATGTATAAT
TGCGGGACTCTAATCATAAAAACCCATCTCATAAATAACGTCATGCATTACATGTTAATTATTACATGCT
TAACGTAATTCAACAGAAATTATATGATAATCATCGCAAGACCGGCAACAGGATTCAATCTTAAGAAACT
TTATTGCCAAATGTTTGAACGATCTGCAGCCGGGCGGCCGCTTTAGCAGTGGGCCACGGCGTCCTCCACC
AGCTCGGTGATGTTGCCCTCGGTCTTCCTCACCAGCCTGTGGCCGATGAAGTGGCTCTGGGGCATCTTCA
GGATCTTCTTGGCGGCCTTGTAGGTGGTCTTGAACTGGCACTTGTGGTTGCCGCCGCCGGCCAGCTTCAG
GTACATGGTCACGTCGCCCTTCAGCACGCCGTCGCAGGTGGTGATCTTCTCGGTGCTGGGCTCCCAGTCG
CTGCTCTGGTTCTGCATCACGGGGCCGTCGGCGGGGAAGTTCACGCCCACGAACTTGCTCTTGTGCTCGA
AGCAGTTGCCCCTCAGGCTGATGTGGGCGCTCACGGCGGCGAAGCCGCCGTCCTCGAACTGGAGGCTCCT
CTCCCAGCTCAGGCCCTCGGGGAAGGCCTGCTTGAAGTAGTCGGGGATCTCCTCGGGGTACTTGGTGAAG
GGCCTGTGGCCGTAGCAGAAGGTGTGGCTCACCAGGTCGAAGCTGAAGGGCATGGGGCCGCCCTTGGCCA
TTGTCACCCTCAGGGTCATCTCCTGGTGGCCCTCGTAGGGCTTGCCGGTGCCCTCGCCCTCCACGGTGAA
CTCGTGGCCGTTCACGCTGCCGTCCATGAAGTACTTCATCTTCATCTCGGGCTTGATCACGCTCACCATG
GATCCTCTAGAGTCGACTGTAATTGTAAATAGTAATTGTAATGTTGTTTGTTGTTTGTTGTTGTTGGTAA
TTGTTGAAGGATCTCAAGAAGCCTGTCCTCTCCAAATGAAATGAACTTCCTTATATAGAGGAAGGGTCTT
GCGAAGGATAGTGGGATTGTGCGTCATCCCTTACGTCAGTGGAGATATCACATCAATCCACTTGCTTTGA
AGACGTGGTTGGAACGTCTTCTTTTTCCACGATGTTCCTCGTGGGTGGGGGTCCATCTTTGGGACCACTG
TCGGTAGAGGCATCTTGAACGATAGCCTTTCCTTTATCGCAATGATGGCATTTGTAGGAGCCACCTTCCT
TTTCTACTGTCCTTTCGATGAAGTGACAGATAGCTGGGCAATGGAATCCGAGGAGGTTTCCCGATATTAC
CCTTTGTTGAAAAGTCTCAATAGCCCTCTGGTCTTCTGAGGGGGGATCCTCTAGAGCCTGCAGGCATGCA
AGCTTGGCACTGGCCGTCGTTTTACAACGTCGTGACTGGGAAAACCCTGGCGTTACCCAACTTAATCGCC
TTGCAGCACATCCCCCTTTCGCCAGCTGGCGTAATAGCGAAGAGGCCCGCACCGATCGCCCTTCCCAACA
GTTGCGCAGCCTGAATGGCGAATGGCGCCTGATGCGGTATTTTCTCCTTACGCATCTGTGCGGTATTTCA
CACCGCATATGGTGCACTCTCAGTACAATCTGCTCTGATGCCGCATAGTTAAGCCAGCCCCGACACCCGC
CAACACCCGCTGACGCGCCCTGACGGGCTTGTCTGCTCCCGGCATCCGCTTACAGACAAGCTGTGACCGT
CTCCGGGAGCTGCATGTGTCAGAGGTTTTCACCGTCATCACCGAAACGCGCGAGACGAAAGGGCCTCGTG
ATACGCCTATTTTTATAGGTTAATGTCATGATAATAATGGTTTCTTAGACGTCAGGTGGCACTTTTCGGG
GAAATGTGCGCGGAACCCCTATTTGTTTATTTTTCTAAATACATTCAAATATGTATCCGCTCATGAGACA
ATAACCCTGATAAATGCTTCAATAATATTGAAAAAGGAAGAGTATGAGTATTCAACATTTCCGTGTCGCC
CTTATTCCCTTTTTTGCGGCATTTTGCCTTCCTGTTTTTGCTCACCCAGAAACGCTGGTGAAAGTAAAAG
ATGCTGAAGATCAGTTGGGTGCACGAGTGGGTTACATCGAACTGGATCTCAACAGCGGTAAGATCCTTGA
GAGTTTTCGCCCCGAAGAACGTTTTCCAATGATGAGCACTTTTAAAGTTCTGCTATGTGGCGCGGTATTA
TCCCGTATTGACGCCGGGCAAGAGCAACTCGGTCGCCGCATACACTATTCTCAGAATGACTTGGTTGAGT
ACTCACCAGTCACAGAAAAGCATCTTACGGATGGCATGACAGTAAGAGAATTATGCAGTGCTGCCATAAC
CATGAGTGATAACACTGCGGCCAACTTACTTCTGACAACGATCGGAGGACCGAAGGAGCTAACCGCTTTT
TTGCACAACATGGGGGATCATGTAACTCGCCTTGATCGTTGGGAACCGGAGCTGAATGAAGCCATACCAA
ACGACGAGCGTGACACCACGATGCCTGTAGCAATGGCAACAACGTTGCGCAAACTATTAACTGGCGAACT
ACTTACTCTAGCTTCCCGGCAACAATTAATAGACTGGATGGAGGCGGATAAAGTTGCAGGACCACTTCTG
CGCTCGGCCCTTCCGGCTGGCTGGTTTATTGCTGATAAATCTGGAGCCGGTGAGCGTGGGTCTCGCGGTA
TCATTGCAGCACTGGGGCCAGATGGTAAGCCCTCCCGTATCGTAGTTATCTACACGACGGGGAGTCAGGC
AACTATGGATGAACGAAATAGACAGATCGCTGAGATAGGTGCCTCACTGATTAAGCATTGGTAACTGTCA
GACCAAGTTTACTCATATATACTTTAGATTGATTTAAAACTTCATTTTTAATTTAAAAGGATCTAGGTGA
AGATCCTTTTTGATAATCTCATGACCAAAATCCCTTAACGTGAGTTTTCGTTCCACTGAGCGTCAGACCC
CGTAGAAAAGATCAAAGGATCTTCTTGAGATCCTTTTTTTCTGCGCGTAATCTGCTGCTTGCAAACAAAA
AAACCACCGCTACCAGCGGTGGTTTGTTTGCCGGATCAAGAGCTACCAACTCTTTTTCCGAAGGTAACTG
GCTTCAGCAGAGCGCAGATACCAAATACTGTTCTTCTAGTGTAGCCGTAGTTAGGCCACCACTTCAAGAA
CTCTGTAGCACCGCCTACATACCTCGCTCTGCTAATCCTGTTACCAGTGGCTGCTGCCAGTGGCGATAAG
TCGTGTCTTACCGGGTTGGAC
